Addgene plasmid #1732: pCPRDEnv
Purpose: This is the FIV PPR based second generation packaging vector, part of the FELIX vector system from Nolan lab
Depositing lab: Garry Nolan. Depositing organization: Stanford University.
Backbone
  Vector backbone: modified pUC119
  Backbone size w/o insert (bp): 12905
  Vector type: Mammalian Expression
Growth in bacteria
  Bacterial resistance: Ampicillin, 100 μg/mL
  Growth temperature: 37°C
  Growth strain: DH5alpha
  Copy number: Unknown
Gene/Insert
  Gene/Insert name: Gag-Pol and Rev
  Species: Feline Immunodeficiency Virus
  Cloning method: Restriction Enzyme
  Sequencing primers: 5′ n/a; 3′ M13 reverse primer
Terms and licenses: Academic/Nonprofit Terms; Industry Terms: Not Available to Industry
Depositor comments: This is the FIV PPR based second generation packaging vector, part of the FELIX vector system from Nolan lab. The FELIX vector system consists of three plasmids - structural, envelope, and transfer vector - which are cotransfected into 293T cells to produce virus. The structural construct makes Gag-Pol and Rev (some variants also make Vif and A). Any envelope construct can be used for pseudotyping - VSV-G tends to give the highest efficiency and broadest host range. The transfer vector contains the viral LTRs and packaging signal. Any expression cassette (promoter and gene of interest) can be cloned into the vector. Inserts can be up to 8.5kB. Please note that the sequence information has some inaccuracies, so restriction digests may give slightly different bands than predicted.
How to cite: pCPRDEnv was a gift from Garry Nolan (Addgene plasmid # 1732 ; http://n2t.net/addgene:1732 ; RRID:Addgene_1732)
