[The description below was written by a language model from this plasmid's Addgene catalogue record and pLannotate feature annotations shown in this document.]
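Description:
pCPRDEnv is the structural (packaging) plasmid of the FELIX lentiviral vector system, a second-generation packaging construct derived from the PPR isolate of feline immunodeficiency virus and built in a modified pUC119 backbone. It is maintained in E. coli through a high-copy ColE1/pUC origin and selected with ampicillin via the bla gene. An f1 phage origin and residual lacZα, bom and rop fragments remain from the parental cloning vectors.

In mammalian cells, the human CMV immediate-early enhancer and promoter take the place of a viral 5′ LTR and drive the FIV coding region. The annotated features run through gag, the overlapping pol reading frame, vif and a Vpr-like accessory open reading frame. These are followed by env sequence, which is annotated as two adjoining fragments rather than one continuous reading frame, and then a rev fragment. An SV40 polyadenylation signal lies downstream, annotated on the opposite strand. The name and the split env annotation suggest that envelope expression has been disrupted, but the record does not describe the exact lesion. Retaining the env region is consistent with preserving the Rev-responsive element needed for nuclear export of unspliced Gag-Pol transcripts. The catalogue lists only Gag-Pol and Rev as the insert, noting that some variants also make Vif and the accessory protein, and both appear in this feature table.

The plasmid is cotransfected into 293T cells with an envelope plasmid, VSV-G being recommended for efficiency and host range, and a transfer vector carrying the LTRs, packaging signal and expression cassette of interest. This produces pseudotyped FIV particles. The sequenced record is somewhat shorter than the listed backbone size, and the depositor cautions that the sequence information contains inaccuracies.
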