Features (pLannotate 1.2.2; 18 found; start..end, strand, type, name):
    173..761     +  rep_origin     ori: high-copy-number ColE1/pMB1/pBR322/pUC origin of replication
    974..1351    +  enhancer       CMV enhancer: human cytomegalovirus immediate early enhancer
   1353..1552    +  promoter       CMV promoter: human cytomegalovirus (CMV) immediate early promoter
   1675..3024    +  CDS            gag: GAG_FIVPE - Experimental evidence at protein level: Swiss-Prot protein existence level 1. Nucleocapsid protein p13 encapsulates and protects viral dimeric unspliced (genomic) RNA. Binds these RNAs through its zinc fingers (By similarity). From Feline immunodeficiency virus (isolate Petaluma) (FIV).
   2916..6287    +  CDS            pol: POL_FIVPE - Experimental evidence at protein level: Swiss-Prot protein existence level 1. During replicative cycle of retroviruses, the reverse- transcribed viral DNA is integrated into the host chromosome by the viral integrase enzyme. RNase H activity is associated with the reverse transcriptase. From Feline immunodeficiency virus (isolate Petaluma) (FIV).
   6283..7035    +  CDS            vif: VIF_FIVSD - Protein inferred from homology: Swiss-Prot protein existence level 3. Determines virus infectivity. From Feline immunodeficiency virus (strain San Diego) (FIV).
   7039..7269    +  CDS            VPRL_FIVSD: Protein predicted: Swiss-Prot protein existence level 4. Seems to function as a Vpr-like protein, since it mediates host cell cycle arrest in G2 phase. Cell cycle arrest creates a favorable environment for maximizing viral expression and production. From Feline immunodeficiency virus (strain San Diego) (FIV).
   7310..8299    +  CDS            env (fragment): ENV_FIVSD - Protein inferred from homology: Swiss-Prot protein existence level 3. The transmembrane protein (TM) acts as a class I viral fusion protein. Under the current model, the protein has at least 3 conformational states: pre-fusion native state, pre-hairpin intermediate state, and post-fusion hairpin state. During viral and target cell membrane fusion, the coiled coil regions (heptad repeats) assume a trimer-of-hairpins structure, positioning the fusion peptide in close proximity to the C-terminal region of the ectodomain. The formation of this structure appears to drive apposition and
   8298..9875    +  CDS            env (fragment): ENV_FIVSD - Protein inferred from homology: Swiss-Prot protein existence level 3. The transmembrane protein (TM) acts as a class I viral fusion protein. Under the current model, the protein has at least 3 conformational states: pre-fusion native state, pre-hairpin intermediate state, and post-fusion hairpin state. During viral and target cell membrane fusion, the coiled coil regions (heptad repeats) assume a trimer-of-hairpins structure, positioning the fusion peptide in close proximity to the C-terminal region of the ectodomain. The formation of this structure appears to drive apposition and
   9995..10213   +  CDS            rev (fragment): REV_FIVSD - Experimental evidence at transcript level: Swiss-Prot protein existence level 2. Escorts unspliced or incompletely spliced viral pre-mRNAs (late transcripts) out of the nucleus of infected cells. These pre- mRNAs carry a recognition sequence called Rev responsive element (RRE) located in the env gene, that is not present in fully spliced viral mRNAs (early transcripts). This function is essential since most viral proteins are translated from unspliced or partially spliced pre-mRNAs which cannot exit the nucleus by the pathway used by fully processed cellular mRNAs (By similarity).
  10299..10420   -  polyA_signal   SV40 poly(A) signal: SV40 polyadenylation signal
  10443..10511   -  CDS            large T antigen (fragment): large T antigen from SV40 (simian virus 40)
  10530..10597   +  CDS            lacZα (fragment): LacZα fragment of β-galactosidase; lacZ fragment
  10601..11029   +  rep_origin     f1 ori (sequence partly withheld): f1 bacteriophage origin of replication; arrow indicates direction of (+) strand synthesis
  11057..11156   -  misc_feature   bom (fragment): basis of mobility region from pBR322
  11258..11293   -  CDS            rop (fragment): Rop protein, which maintains plasmids at low copy number; rop
  11388..11492   +  promoter       AmpR promoter: bla
  11493..2       +  CDS            AmpR (across the origin): β-lactamase; bla; confers resistance to ampicillin, carbenicillin, and related antibiotics
>Addgene plasmid #1732 | pCPRDEnv | addgene full sequence | sequence record 326991 | Addgene NGS Result
AACTGTCAGACCAAGTTTACTCATATATACTTTAGATTGATTTAAAACTTCATTTTTAATTTAAAAGGAT
CTAGGTGAAGATCCTTTTTGATAATCTCATGACCAAAATCCCTTAACGTGAGTTTTCGTTCCACTGAGCG
TCAGACCCCGTAGAAAAGATCAAAGGATCTTCTTGAGATCCTTTTTTTCTGCGCGTAATCTGCTGCTTGC
AAACAAAAAAACCACCGCTACCAGCGGTGGTTTGTTTGCCGGATCAAGAGCTACCAACTCTTTTTCCGAA
GGTAACTGGCTTCAGCAGAGCGCAGATACCAAATACTGTTCTTCTAGTGTAGCCGTAGTTAGGCCACCAC
TTCAAGAACTCTGTAGCACCGCCTACATACCTCGCTCTGCTAATCCTGTTACCAGTGGCTGCTGCCAGTG
GCGATAAGTCGTGTCTTACCGGGTTGGACTCAAGACGATAGTTACCGGATAAGGCGCAGCGGTCGGGCTG
AACGGGGGGTTCGTGCACACAGCCCAGCTTGGAGCGAACGACCTACACCGAACTGAGATACCTACAGCGT
GAGCTATGAGAAAGCGCCACGCTTCCCGAAGGGAGAAAGGCGGACAGGTATCCGGTAAGCGGCAGGGTCG
GAACAGGAGAGCGCACGAGGGAGCTTCCAGGGGGAAACGCCTGGTATCTTTATAGTCCTGTCGGGTTTCG
CCACCTCTGACTTGAGCGTCGATTTTTGTGATGCTCGTCAGGGGGGCGGAGCCTATGGAAAAACGCCAGC
AACGCGGCCTTTTTACGGTTCCTGGCCTTTTGCTGGCCTTTTGCTCACATGGCTCGACAGATCTTCAATA
TTGGCCATTAGCCATATTATTCATTGGTTATATAGCATAAATCAATATTGGCTATTGGCCATTGCATACG
TTGTATCTATATCATAATATGTACATTTATATTGGCTCATGTCCAATATGACCGCCATGTTGGCATTGAT
TATTGACTAGTTATTAATAGTAATCAATTACGGGGTCATTAGTTCATAGCCCATATATGGAGTTCCGCGT
TACATAACTTACGGTAAATGGCCCGCCTGGCTGACCGCCCAACGACCCCCGCCCATTGACGTCAATAATG
ACGTATGTTCCCATAGTAACGCCAATAGGGACTTTCCATTGACGTCAATGGGTGGAGTATTTACGGTAAA
CTGCCCACTTGGCAGTACATCAAGTGTATCATATGCCAAGTCCGCCCCCTATTGACGTCAATGACGGTAA
ATGGCCCGCCTGGCATTATGCCCAGTACATGACCTTACGGGACTTTCCTACTTGGCAGTACATCTACGTA
TTAGTCATCGCTATTACCATGGTGATGCGGTTTTGGCAGTACACCAATGGGCGTGGATAGCGGTTTGACT
CACGGGGATTTCCAAGTCTCCACCCCATTGACGTCAATGGGAGTTTGTTTTGGCACCAAAATCAACGGGA
CTTTCCAAAATGTCGTAATAACCCCGCCCCGTTGACGCAAATGGGCGGTAGGCGTGTACGGTGGGAGGTC
TATATAAGCAGAGCTCATAATCAAGTCACTGTTTAAAGGCCCAGATAAATTACATTTGGTGACTCTTCGC
GGACCTTCAAGCCAGGAGATTCGCCGAGGGACAGCTAACAAGGTAGGAGAGACTCTACAGCAACATGGGG
AATGGACAGGGGCGAGATTGGAAAATGGCCATTAAGAGATGTAGTAATGTTGCTGTAGGAGTAGGGGGGA
AGAGTAAAAAATTTGGAGAGGGGAATTTTAGGTGGGCCATAAGAATGGCTAATGTATCTACAGGACGAGA
ACCTGGTGATATACCAGAGACTTTAGATCAACTAAGGTTGGTTATTTGCGATTTACAAGAAAGAAGAGAA
AAATTTGGATCTAGCAAAGAAATTGACATGGCAATTACAACATTAAAAGTCTTTGCAGTAGTGGGACTTT
TAAATATGACAGTGTCTACTGCTGCTGCAGCTGAAAATATGTATACTCAGATGGGATTAGACACTAGACC
GTCTACAAAAGAAGCGGGAGGAAAAGAGGAAGGCCCTCCACAGGCATATCCTATTCAAACAGTAAATGGA
GCACCACAATATGTAGCACTTGACCCAAAAATGGTGTCCATTTTTATGGAAAAGGCAAGAGAGGGATTAG
GAGGTGAGGAAGTTCAACTATGGTTTACAGCCTTCTCTGCAAATTTAACACCTACTGACATGGCCACATT
AATAATGGCCGCACCCGGGTGCGCTGCAGATAAAGAAATATTGGATGAAAGCTTAAAGCAATTGACAGCA
GAATATGATCGGACACATCCCCCTGATGGTCCTAGACCATTACCCTATTTTACTGCAGCAGAAATTATGG
GTATAGGATTAACTCAAGAACAACAAGCAGAAGCAAGATTTGCACCAGCTAGGATGCAATGTAGAGCATG
GTATCTTGAGGCATTAGGAAAATTAGCCGCCATAAAGGCTAAATCTCCTCGAGCTGTGCAGTTAAGACAA
GGAGCTAAGGAAGATTATTCATCCTTTATAGACAGATTGTTTGCCCAAATAGATCAAGAACAAAATACAG
CTGAAGTTAAGTTATATCTAAAACAGTCATTAAGCATAGCTAATGCTAATGCAGAATGCAAAAAGGCAAT
GAGTCATCTTAAGCCAGAAAGTACCCTAGAAGAAAAGTTGAGAGCTTGTCAAGAGATAGGATCCCCAGGA
TATAAAATGCAACTCTTGGCAGAAGCTCTTACAAAAGTTCAAGTAGTGCAATCAAAAGGATCAGGACCAG
TGTGTTTTAATTGTAAAAAACCAGGGCATCTAGCAAGACAGTGTAGAGATGTGAAAAAATGTAATAAATG
TGGAAAACCTGGTCATTTAGCTGCCAAATGTTGGCAAGGTGGTAAAAGAAATTCGGGAAACTGGAAGGCG
GGGCGAGCTGCAGCCCCAGTGAATCAAGTGCAGCAAACAGTAATGCCATCTGCACCTCCAATGGAGGAAA
AATTATTGGATTTATAAATTACAATAAAGTAGGTACTACTACATCATTAGAAAAGAGGCCAGAAATACTT
ATATTTGTGAATGGGTACCCTATAAAATTTTTATTAGATACAGGAGCAGATATAACAATTTTAAATAGGA
GAGATTTTCAAGTAAAAAACTCTATAGAAAATGGAAGACAAAATATGATTGGAGTAGGGGGAGGAAAGAG
AGGAACAAATTATATCAATGTGCATTTAGAGATTAGAGATGAAAATTACAAGACACAATGTATATTTGGC
AATGTTTGTGTCTTAGAAGATAACTCATTAATACAACCATTATTAGGGAGAGATAATATGATTAAATTTA
ATATCAGGTTAGTAATGGCTCAAATTTCTGATAAGATTCCAATAGTAAAAGTAAAGATGAAGGATCCTAA
TAAAGGACCTCAAATAAAACAATGGCCATTATCAAATGAAAAAATTGAAGCTTTAACAGAAATAGTAGAA
AGACTAGAAAGGGAAGGGAAAGTAAAAAGAGCAGATCCAAATAATCCATGGAATACACCAGTATTTGCTA
TAAAAAAGAAAAGTGGAAAATGGAGGATGCTCATAGATTTTAGAGAATTGAACAAATTAACTGAGAAAGG
AGCAGAAGTCCAGTTGGGACTACCTCACCCTGCTGGTTTACAAATGAAAAAACAAATAACAGTATTAGAT
ATAGGGGATGCATATTTCACCATTCCCCTTGACCCAGATTATGCTCCTTATACAGCATTTACTTTACCTA
GGAAGAATAATGCGGGACCAGGAAGAAGATTTGTGTGGTGTAGTCTACCACAAGGCTGGATTTTAAGTCC
ATTGATATATCAAAGTACATTAGATAATATAATACAACCTTTTATTAGACAAAATCCTCAATTAGATATT
TATCAATATATGGATGACATTTATATAGGATCAAACTTAAGTAAAAAGGAGCATAAAGAAAAAGTAGAAG
AATTAAGAAAATTACTATTATGGTGGGGATTTGAAACTCCAGAGGATAAATTACAGGAAGAACCCCCATA
TAAATGGATGGGTTATGAATTACATCCATTAACATGGACAATACAACAGAAACAGTTAGAAATTCCAGAA
AAGCCTACATTAAATGAATTACAAAAATTAGCAGGAAAAATTAATTGGGCTAGCCAAACTATTCCAGAAT
TAAGTATAAAAGCATTAACTAACATGATGAGAGGAAATCAAAACCTAAATTCAACAAGAGAGTGGACTGA
GGAAGCTAGACTAGAAGTACAGAAGGCCAAAAGGGCTATTGAAGAACAAGTACAACTAGGATATTATGAC
CCTAGTAAAGAATTGTATGCTAAATTAAGCTTAGTGGGACCACATCAAATAAGTTATCAAGTATATCAGA
AGTGTCCAGAAAAGATCTTATGGTATGGAAAAATGAGTAGGCAAAAGAAAAAGGCAGAAAATACGTGTGA
TATAGCGTTAAGAGCATGCTACAAAATAAGGGAAGAATCCATTATAAGAATAGGAAAAGAACCAAGATAT
GAAATACCTACTTCTAGAGAAGCCTGGGAATCAAATTTAATTAATTCACCATATCTTAAAGCCCCACCTC
CAGAAGTAGACTATATCCATGCTGCTTTAAACATAAAAAGAGCACTAAGTATGATAAAAGATGCTCCAAT
ATCAGGAGCAGAAACGTGGTATATAGATGGAGGTAGAAAGCTAGGAAAAGCAGCAAAAGCAGCCTATTGG
ACAGATACAGGAAAGTGGCAAGTAATGGAATTAGAAGGTAGTAATCAGAAGGCGGAAATACAAGCATTAT
TATTGGCATTAAAGGCAGGACCAGAGGAAATGAATATTATAACAGATTCTCAGTATATGATAAATATTCT
TAGTCAACAACCAGATAAGATGGAAGGAATCTGGCAAGAAGTTTTAGAAGAATTGGAAAAGAAAACAGCA
ATATTTATAGATTGGGTCCCAGGACATAAAGGTATTCCAGGAAATGAGGAAGTAGATAAGCTTTGTCAAA
CAATGATGATAATAGAAGGGGATGGGATATTAGATAAAAGAACAGAAGATGCAGGATATGATTTATTAGC
TGCAAAAGAAATACATCTATTACCAGGAGAGGTAAAAGTAATACCAACGGGAGTAAAACTAATGTTGCCT
AAAGGACATTGGGGATTAATAATGGGAAAAAGCTCGATAGGGAGTAAAGGATTGGATGTATTAGGAGGGG
TAATAGATGAAGGATATCGAGGTGAAATTGGAGTAATAATGATTAATTTATCAAAAAAATCAATCACTTT
GTTGGAACAACAGAAGATAGCACAATTAATAATATTGCCTCATAAACATGAAGCATTAGAACAGGGGAAA
GTAGTAATGGATTCAGAGAGAGGAGAAAAAGGTTATGGGTCAACAGGAGTATTCTCCTCTTGGGTTGACA
GAATTGAGGAAGCAGAAACAAATCATGAAAAATTTCACTCAGATCCGCAATACTTAAGGACTGAATTTAA
TTTACCCAAGATGGTGGCAGAAGAGATAAGACGAAAATGCCCTGTATGTAGGATTAGAGGAGAACAAGTG
GGAGGGCAATTGAAGATAGGGCCTGGTATCTGGCAAATGGATTGCACACACTTTGATGGCAAAATAATTC
TTGTGGCTATACATGTGGAATCAGGATATATATGGGCACAAATAATCTCTCAAGAAACTGCTGATTGTAC
AGTTAAAGCTGTCTTACAATTATTGAGTGCTCATAATGTTACGGAGTTACAAACAGATAATGGACCAAAT
TTTAAAAATCAAAAGATGGAAGGAGTACTCAATTATATGGGTGTGAAACATAAGTTTGGTATCCCAGGAA
ACCCACAATCACAAGCATTAGTTGAAAATGTAAATCAGACATTAAAAGTCTGGGTTCACAAATTTTTGCC
TGAAACAACCTCCTTGGATAATGCATTAGCTCTCGCTGTGCATTGTCTCAATTTTAAACAAAGGGGTAGA
ATAGGAGGGATGGCCCCTTATGAATTATTAGCACAACAAGAATCCTTAAGAATACAAGATTATTTCTCTG
CAATACCACAAAAATTGCAAGCACAATGGATTTATTATAAAGATCAAAAAGATAAGAAATGGAAAGGGCC
AATGAGAGTAGAATACTGGGGACAAGGATCAGTGTTATTAAAGGATGAAGAGAAGGGATATTTTCTTATA
CCTAGGAGACACGTAAAGAGAGTCCCAGAACCCTGCGCTCTTCCTGAAGGGGATGAGTGACGAAGATTGG
CAGGTAAGTAGAAGACTCTTTGCAGTGCTCCAAGGAGGGGTATATAACGCTATGCTATATATATCTAGAC
TACCTCAGGACGAAAGAGAAAAATATAAAAAGGATTTCAAGAAAAGACTTTTAGATACAGAAACAGGATT
TATAAAAAGACTAAGGAAAGCTGAAGGAATAAAATGGAGCTTTCATACTAGAGATTATCATGTAGGATAT
GTTAGAGAAATGGTAGCAGGACCCACTACACCACATAGTCTAAGGCTGTATGTGTATATAAGTAATCCAC
TATGGCATTCTCAGTATCGTCCAGGCTTGGTAAATTTTAATAAGGAATGGCCTTTTGTAAATCTATGGAT
AAAAACAGGATTTATGTGGGATGATATTGAAAAACAAAATATTTGTATAGGAGGAGAAGTTTCACCAGGA
TGGGGACCTGGGATGATAGGTATAGCGATAAAAGCTTTTAGTTGTGGCGAAAGAAAGATTGAGGCTACTC
CTGTAATGATTATAAGAGGAGAAATAAATCCAAAAAAATGGTGTGGAGACTGTTGGAATTTGATGTGTCT
TAGAAACTCACCTCCAGAGACTTTACAAAGGCTCGCTATGTTGGCATGTGGAGTACAGGCTAAGAGCTGG
CGAGGATGCTGTAATCAACGTTTTGTTTCTCCTTACAGAACACCTGCTGATTTAGAGGTTATTCAATCCA
AACCCGGCTGGTGCATGTTATGGCGAGGAAAACTGTGAATGGAAGTAATACGGATATTTAATAAGGTCGC
TGAAAGATTAGACAAGGAAGCAGCCATCAGGATATTTGTATTAGCACATCAATTAGAGAGGGATAAATTG
ATTAGACTTCTGCAAGGACTACTTTGGAGACTGAGATTTAGAAAACCTAAATCAAAAGATTGTTTATGTT
GGTTTTGCTGCAGATTATATTATTGGCAGTTGCAGTCTACATTATCCATAGATACTGCTTAGAAATATTT
ATAATAATATTTCATTTGCAACAATAATTATGGCAGAAGGGTTTGCAGCCAATAGACAATGGATAGGGCC
AGAAGAAGCTGAAGAGCTATTAGATTTTGATAAAGCAACACAAATGAATGAAGAAGGGCCACTAAATCCA
GGAGTAAACCCATTTAGAGTACCTGCAGTAACAGAAGCAGACAAGCAAGAATATTGTAAGATATTACAAC
CCCGATTACAAGAGATAAGGAATGAAATTCAAGAAGTAAAACTAGAAGAAGGAAATGCAGGTAAGTTTAG
AAGAGCAAGATTCTTGAGATATTCTGATGAAAGTATATTATCCTTAATTCATTTGTTCATAGGGTATTGT
ACATACTTAGTAAATAGAAGGAGGTTAGGATCTTTAAGGCATGACATAAATATAGAAGCGCCTCAAGAAG
AGCAGTATAGCAGTAGAGAGCAGGGCACAACTGAGAATATAAAATATGGTAGACGATGCTTGATAGGAAC
AGCAAGTCTGTACTTGTTGCTTTTTATAGGAGTGGCAATATATTTAGGTACAACCAATGCTCAGATAGTA
TGGAGACTTCCACCATTAGTAGTCCCAGTAGAAGAATCAGAAATAATTTTTTGGGATTGTTGGGCACCAG
AGGAGCCCGCCTGTCAAGACTTTCTTGGGGCAATGATACATCTAAAAGCTAGTACAAATATAAGTATACA
AGAAGGACCTACCTTGGGGAATTGGGCTAGAGAAATATGGGGAACATTATTCAAAAAAGCTACTAGACAA
TGTAGGAGAAATAAAATATGGAAAAGGTGGAATGAAACTATAACAGGACCAGTAGGATGTGCTAATAATA
CATGTTATAATATCTCTGTAATAATACCTGATTATCAATGTTATCTAGATAGAGTAGATACTTGGTTACA
AGGGAAAGTAAATATATCATTATGCCTAACAGGAGGAAAAATGTTGTATAATAGAGATACAAAACAATTA
AGCTATTGTACAGACCCATTACAAATCCCACTGATCGATCAATTATACATTTGGGCCTAATCAAACATGT
ATGTGGAACACTTCACAGATTCAAGACCCGGAGATACCAAAATGTGGATGGTGGAATCAAATAGCCTATT
ATAACAGTTGTAGATGGGAAAGCACAAATGTAAAGTTTTATTGTCAAAGAACACAGAGTCAGCCTGGAAC
ATGGATTAGAACAATCTCATCATGGAGACAAAAGAATAGATGGGAATGGAGACCAGACTTTGAAAGCGAA
AAAGTTAAAATATCATTACAATGTAATAGTACACATAATTTAACTTTTGCAATGAGAAGTTCAGGAGATT
ATGGAGAAGTAATGGGAGCTTGGATAGAATTTGGATGTCATAGGAACAAATCAAGATTCCATACTGAAGC
AAGGTTTAGAATTAGATGTAGATGGAATGTAGGGGATAATACCTCACTCATTGATACATGTGGAAAAAAT
CTAAATGTTTCAGGTGCCAATCCTGTAGATTGTACCATGTATGCAAATAAAATGTATAACTGTTCCTTAC
AAAACGGGTTTACTATGAAGGTAGATGACCTTATTATGCATTTCAATATGACAAAAGCAGTAGAAATGTA
TAACATTGCTGGGAATTGGTCTTGTAAATCTGATTTACCACAAAATTGGGGATATATGAATTGTAATTGT
ACGAATGGTACGAGTAATGACAATAAAATGGCATGTCCTGAAGATAAGGGTATCTTAAGAAATTGGTATA
ATCCAGTAGCAGGATTAAGACAAGCATTAGAAAAATATCAAGTGGTAAAACAGCCAGAATATATAGTAGT
ACCAACAGAAGTTATGACCTATAAATACAAACAGAAAAGAGCAGCAATTCATATTATGTTAGCTCTTGCA
ACAGTATTGTCTATAGCTGGGGCAGGAACAGGTGCTACAGCAATTGGGATGGTGACTCAATATCAGCAAG
TTTTAGCTACTCATCAAGAAGCATTGGATAAAATAACTGAAGCATTGAAAATAAATAATTTAAGGTTAGT
TACTTTAGAGCATCAAATGTTAGTCATAGGATTGAAAGTAGAAGCTATAGAAAAATTTTTATATACTGCT
TTTGCTATGCAAGAACTAGGATGTAATCAAAATCAATTCTTTTGTGAAATTCCCAAAGAGCTATGGCTAA
GGTATAATATGACATTAAATCAAACAATTTGGAATCATGGAAATATAACTTTAGGGGAATGGTACAATCA
GACAAAATATTTACAACAAAAATTTTATGAAATAATTATGGATATAGAACAAAATAATGTACAAGGAAAA
CAAGGATTACAAAAATTACAAAATTGGCAAGATTGGATGGGATGGATAGGAAAAATACCTCAATACTTAA
AGGGACTCTTGGGAGGCATTTTGGGAATAGGTTTGGGAATTCTATTATTGATTTTATGTTTACCCACTTT
AGTTGATTGTATTAGAAATTGTATTAGTAAAGTTCTAGGATATACAGTAATCGCAATGCCTGAGATAGAT
GATGAAGAAGAAACGGTACAAATGGAATTGAGGAAAAATGGCAGGCAATGTGGCATGTCTGAAAAAGAGG
AGGAATGATGGAGTGCCTCAGAACTGCTTAATGCAGGAGAGGTGCTGAGCTGATTTCTTCCCTTTGAGGA
AGATATGTCATATGAATCCATTTTGAATCAAAATAATAAGTATTTGTATTATAAGGTAAAATGAAAAAGA
AAAGACAAAGAAGAAGAAGAAAGAAGAAGGCCTTTAAGAAAATGATGACAGATTTAGAAGACCGCTTCAG
AAAACTATTCGGCTCACCCTCTAAAGATGAATACACAGAAATTGAGATAGAAGAAGACCCTCCTAAAAAA
GAAAAAAGGGTGGACTGGGATGAGTATTGGGACCCTGAAGAAATAGAAAGAATGCTTATGGACTAAGAAC
TGTCACAAACAAATGATAAATGGAAACAGCTGAACATGACTCATAGTTAAAGCGGGCGGCCGCTTCGAGC
AGACATGATAAGATACATTGATGAGTTTGGACAAACCACAACTAGAATGCAGTGAAAAAAATGCTTTATT
TGTGAAATTTGTGATGCTATTGCTTTATTTGTAACCATTATAAGCTGCAATAAACAAGTTAACAACAACA
ATTGCATTCATTTTATGTTTCAGGTTCAGGGGGAGATGTGGGAGGTTTTTTAAAGCAAGTAAAACCTCTA
CAAATGTGGTAAAATCGATAAGGATCCGGGCTGGCGTAATAGCGAAGAGGCCCGCACCGATCGCCCTTCC
CAACAGTTGCGCAGCCTGAATGGCGAATGG
[124 nt withheld, positions 10601-10724]
C
[91 nt withheld, positions 10726-10816]
A
[49 nt withheld, positions 10818-10866]
CCTTTGACGTTGGAGTCCACGTTCTTT
[37 nt withheld, positions 10894-10930]
ACCCTATCTCGGTCTATTCTTTTGATTTATAAGGGATTTTGCCGATTTCGGCCTATTGGTTAAAAAATGA
GCTGATTTAACAAAAATTTAACGCGAATTTTAACAAAATATTAACGCTTACAATTTCCTGATGCGGTATT
TTCTCCTTACGCATCTGTGCGGTATTTCACACCGCATATGGTGCACTCTCAGTACAATCTGCTCTGATGC
CGCATAGTTAAGCCAGCCCCGACACCCGCCAACACCCGCTGACGCGCCCTGACGGGCTTGTCTGCTCCCG
GCATCCGCTTACAGACAAGCTGTGACCGTCTCCGGGAGCTGCATGTGTCAGAGGTTTTCACCGTCATCAC
CGAAACGCGCGAGACGAAAGGGCCTCGTGATACGCCTATTTTTATAGGTTAATGTCATGATAATAATGGT
TTCTTAGACGTCAGGTGGCACTTTTCGGGGAAATGTGCGCGGAACCCCTATTTGTTTATTTTTCTAAATA
CATTCAAATATGTATCCGCTCATGAGACAATAACCCTGATAAATGCTTCAATAATATTGAAAAAGGAAGA
GTATGAGTATTCAACATTTCCGTGTCGCCCTTATTCCCTTTTTTGCGGCATTTTGCCTTCCTGTTTTTGC
TCACCCAGAAACGCTGGTGAAAGTAAAAGATGCTGAAGATCAGTTGGGTGCACGAGTGGGTTACATCGAA
CTGGATCTCAACAGCGGTAAGATCCTTGAGAGTTTTCGCCCCGAAGAACGTTTTCCAATGATGAGCACTT
TTAAAGTTCTGCTATGTGGCGCGGTATTATCCCGTATTGACGCCGGGCAAGAGCAACTCGGTCGCCGCAT
ACACTATTCTCAGAATGACTTGGTTGAGTACTCACCAGTCACAGAAAAGCATCTTACGGATGGCATGACA
GTAAGAGAATTATGCAGTGCTGCCATAACCATGAGTGATAACACTGCGGCCAACTTACTTCTGACAACGA
TCGGAGGACCGAAGGAGCTAACCGCTTTTTTGCACAACATGGGGGATCATGTAACTCGCCTTGATCGTTG
GGAACCGGAGCTGAATGAAGCCATACCAAACGACGAGCGTGACACCACGATGCCTGTAGCAATGGCAACA
ACGTTGCGCAAACTATTAACTGGCGAACTACTTACTCTAGCTTCCCGGCAACAATTAATAGACTGGATGG
AGGCGGATAAAGTTGCAGGACCACTTCTGCGCTCGGCCCTTCCGGCTGGCTGGTTTATTGCTGATAAATC
TGGAGCCGGTGAGCGTGGGTCTCGCGGTATCATTGCAGCACTGGGGCCAGATGGTAAGCCCTCCCGTATC
GTAGTTATCTACACGACGGGGAGTCAGGCAACTATGGATGAACGAAATAGACAGATCGCTGAGATAGGTG
CCTCACTGATTAAGCATTGGT
