>Addgene plasmid #1732 | pCPRDEnv | addgene partial sequence | sequence record 50671 | CMV-F 5'-CGCAAATGGGCGGTAGGCGTG-3'
CCAGATAAATTACATTTGGTGACTCTTCGCGGACCTTCAAGCCAGGAGATTCGCCGAGGGACAGCTAACA
AGGTAGGAGAGACTCTACAGCAACATGGGGAATGGACAGGGGCGAGATTGGAAAATGGCCATTAAGAGAT
GTAGTAATGTTGCTGTAGGAGTAGGGGGGAAGAGTAAAAAATTTGGAGAGGGGAATTTTAGGTGGGCCAT
AAGAATGGCTAATGTATCTACAGGACGAGAACCTGGTGATATACCAGAGACTTTAGATCAACTAAGGTTG
GTTATTTGCGATTTACAAGAAAGAAGAGAAAAATTTGGATCTAGCAAAGAAATTGACATGGCAATTACAA
CATTAAAAGTCTTTGCAGTAGTGGGACTTTTAAATATGACAGTGTCTACTGCTGCTGCAGCTGAAAATAT
GTATACTCAGATGGGATTAGACACTAGACCGTCTACAAAAGAAGCGGGAGGAAAAGAGGAAGGCCCTCCA
CAGGCATATCCTATTCAAACAGTAAATGGAGCACCACAATATGTAGCACTTGACCCAAAAATGGTGTCCA
TTTTTATGGAAAAGGCAAGAGAGGGATTAGGAGGTGAGGAAGTTCAACTATGGTTTACAGCCTTCTCTGC
AAATTTAACACCTACTGACATGGCCACATTAATAATGGCCGCACCCGGGTGCGCTGCAGATAAAGAAATA
TTGGATGAAAGCTTAAAGCAATTGACAGCAGAATATGATCGGACACATCCCCCTGATGGTCCTAGACCAT
TACCCTATTTTACT
